>Addgene plasmid #132610 | pGEX6P-2-human RNF146 full length | addgene full sequence | sequence record 259537 | Addgene NGS Result
TTGTGAGCGGATAACAATTTCACACAGGAAACAGTATTCATGTCCCCTATACTAGGTTATTGGAAAATTA
AGGGCCTTGTGCAACCCACTCGACTTCTTTTGGAATATCTTGAAGAAAAATATGAAGAGCATTTGTATGA
GCGCGATGAAGGTGATAAATGGCGAAACAAAAAGTTTGAATTGGGTTTGGAGTTTCCCAATCTTCCTTAT
TATATTGATGGTGATGTTAAATTAACACAGTCTATGGCCATCATACGTTATATAGCTGACAAGCACAACA
TGTTGGGTGGTTGTCCAAAAGAGCGTGCAGAGATTTCAATGCTTGAAGGAGCGGTTTTGGATATTAGATA
CGGTGTTTCGAGAATTGCATATAGTAAAGACTTTGAAACTCTCAAAGTTGATTTTCTTAGCAAGCTACCT
GAAATGCTGAAAATGTTCGAAGATCGTTTATGTCATAAAACATATTTAAATGGTGATCATGTAACCCATC
CTGACTTCATGTTGTATGACGCTCTTGATGTTGTTTTATACATGGACCCAATGTGCCTGGATGCGTTCCC
AAAATTAGTTTGTTTTAAAAAACGTATTGAAGCTATCCCACAAATTGATAAGTACTTGAAATCCAGCAAG
TATATAGCATGGCCTTTGCAGGGCTGGCAAGCCACGTTTGGTGGTGGCGACCATCCTCCAAAATCGGATC
TGGAAGTTCTGTTCCAGGGGCCCCTGGGATCCCCAGGAATTCATATGGCTGGCTGTGGTGAAATTGATCA
TTCAATAAACATGCTTCCTACAAACAGGAAAGCGAACGAGTCCTGTTCTAATACTGCACCTTCTTTAACC
GTCCCTGAATGTGCCATTTGTCTGCAAACATGTGTTCATCCAGTCAGTCTGCCCTGTAAGCACGTTTTCT
GCTATCTATGTGTAAAAGGAGCTTCATGGCTTGGAAAGCGGTGTGCTCTTTGTCGACAAGAAATTCCCGA
GGATTTCCTTGACAAGCCAACCTTGTTGTCACCAGAAGAACTCAAGGCAGCAAGTAGAGGAAATGGTGAA
TATGCATGGTATTATGAAGGAAGAAATGGGTGGTGGCAGTACGATGAGCGCACTAGTAGAGAGCTGGAAG
ATGCTTTTTCCAAAGGTAAAAAGAACACTGAAATGTTAATTGCTGGCTTTCTGTATGTCGCTGATCTTGA
AAACATGGTTCAATATAGGAGAAATGAACATGGACGTCGCAGGAAGATTAAGCGAGATATAATAGATATA
CCAAAGAAGGGAGTAGCTGGACTTAGGCTAGACTGTGATGCTAATACCGTAAACCTAGCAAGAGAGAGCT
CTGCTGACGGAGCGGACAGTGTATCAGCACAGAGTGGAGCTTCTGTTCAGCCCCTAGTGTCTTCTGTAAG
GCCCCTAACATCAGTAGATGGTCAGTTAACAAGCCCTGCAACACCATCCCCTGATGCAAGCACTTCTCTG
GAAGACTCTTTTGCTCATTTACAACTCAGTGGAGACAACACAGCTGAAAGGAGTCATAGGGGAGAAGGAG
AAGAAGATCATGAATCACCATCTTCAGGCAGGGTACCAGCACCAGACACCTCCATTGAAGAAACTGAATC
AGATGCCAGTAGTGATAGTGAGGATGTATCTGCAGTTGTTGCACAGCACTCCTTGACCCAACAGAGACTT
TTGGTTTCTAATGCAAACCAGACAGTACCCGATCGATCAGATCGATCGGGAACTGATCGATCAGTAGCAG
GGGGTGGAACAGTGAGTGTCAGTGTCAGATCTAGAAGGCCTGATGGACAGTGCACAGTAACTGAAGTTCA
CCACCACCACCACCACTAAGCTCGAGCGGCCGCATCGTGACTGACTGACGATCTGCCTCGCGCGTTTCGG
TGATGACGGTGAAAACCTCTGACACATGCAGCTCCCGGAGACGGTCACAGCTTGTCTGTAAGCGGATGCC
GGGAGCAGACAAGCCCGTCAGGGCGCGTCAGCGGGTGTTGGCGGGTGTCGGGGCGCAGCCATGACCCAGT
CACGTAGCGATAGCGGAGTGTATAATTCTTGAAGACGAAAGGGCCTCGTGATACGCCTATTTTTATAGGT
TAATGTCATGATAATAATGGTTTCTTAGACGTCAGGTGGCACTTTTCGGGGAAATGTGCGCGGAACCCCT
ATTTGTTTATTTTTCTAAATACATTCAAATATGTATCCGCTCATGAGACAATAACCCTGATAAATGCTTC
AATAATATTGAAAAAGGAAGAGTATGAGTATTCAACATTTCCGTGTCGCCCTTATTCCCTTTTTTGCGGC
ATTTTGCCTTCCTGTTTTTGCTCACCCAGAAACGCTGGTGAAAGTAAAAGATGCTGAAGATCAGTTGGGT
GCACGAGTGGGTTACATCGAACTGGATCTCAACAGCGGTAAGATCCTTGAGAGTTTTCGCCCCGAAGAAC
GTTTTCCAATGATGAGCACTTTTAAAGTTCTGCTATGTGGCGCGGTATTATCCCGTGTTGACGCCGGGCA
AGAGCAACTCGGTCGCCGCATACACTATTCTCAGAATGACTTGGTTGAGTACTCACCAGTCACAGAAAAG
CATCTTACGGATGGCATGACAGTAAGAGAATTATGCAGTGCTGCCATAACCATGAGTGATAACACTGCGG
CCAACTTACTTCTGACAACGATCGGAGGACCGAAGGAGCTAACCGCTTTTTTGCACAACATGGGGGATCA
TGTAACTCGCCTTGATCGTTGGGAACCGGAGCTGAATGAAGCCATACCAAACGACGAGCGTGACACCACG
ATGCCTGCAGCAATGGCAACAACGTTGCGCAAACTATTAACTGGCGAACTACTTACTCTAGCTTCCCGGC
AACAATTAATAGACTGGATGGAGGCGGATAAAGTTGCAGGACCACTTCTGCGCTCGGCCCTTCCGGCTGG
CTGGTTTATTGCTGATAAATCTGGAGCCGGTGAGCGTGGGTCTCGCGGTATCATTGCAGCACTGGGGCCA
GATGGTAAGCCCTCCCGTATCGTAGTTATCTACACGACGGGGAGTCAGGCAACTATGGATGAACGAAATA
GACAGATCGCTGAGATAGGTGCCTCACTGATTAAGCATTGGTAACTGTCAGACCAAGTTTACTCATATAT
ACTTTAGATTGATTTAAAACTTCATTTTTAATTTAAAAGGATCTAGGTGAAGATCCTTTTTGATAATCTC
ATGACCAAAATCCCTTAACGTGAGTTTTCGTTCCACTGAGCGTCAGACCCCGTAGAAAAGATCAAAGGAT
CTTCTTGAGATCCTTTTTTTCTGCGCGTAATCTGCTGCTTGCAAACAAAAAAACCACCGCTACCAGCGGT
GGTTTGTTTGCCGGATCAAGAGCTACCAACTCTTTTTCCGAAGGTAACTGGCTTCAGCAGAGCGCAGATA
CCAAATACTGTCCTTCTAGTGTAGCCGTAGTTAGGCCACCACTTCAAGAACTCTGTAGCACCGCCTACAT
ACCTCGCTCTGCTAATCCTGTTACCAGTGGCTGCTGCCAGTGGCGATAAGTCGTGTCTTACCGGGTTGGA
CTCAAGACGATAGTTACCGGATAAGGCGCAGCGGTCGGGCTGAACGGGGGGTTCGTGCACACAGCCCAGC
TTGGAGCGAACGACCTACACCGAACTGAGATACCTACAGCGTGAGCTATGAGAAAGCGCCACGCTTCCCG
AAGGGAGAAAGGCGGACAGGTATCCGGTAAGCGGCAGGGTCGGAACAGGAGAGCGCACGAGGGAGCTTCC
AGGGGGAAACGCCTGGTATCTTTATAGTCCTGTCGGGTTTCGCCACCTCTGACTTGAGCGTCGATTTTTG
TGATGCTCGTCAGGGGGGCGGAGCCTATGGAAAAACGCCAGCAACGCGGCCTTTTTACGGTTCCTGGCCT
TTTGCTGGCCTTTTGCTCACATGTTCTTTCCTGCGTTATCCCCTGATTCTGTGGATAACCGTATTACCGC
CTTTGAGTGAGCTGATACCGCTCGCCGCAGCCGAACGACCGAGCGCAGCGAGTCAGTGAGCGAGGAAGCG
GAAGAGCGCCTGATGCGGTATTTTCTCCTTACGCATCTGTGCGGTATTTCACACCGCATAAATTCCGACA
CCATCGAATGGCGCAAAACCTTTCGCGGTATGGCATGATAGCGCCCGGAAGAGAGTCAATTCAGGGTGGT
GAATGTGAAACCAGTAACGTTATACGATGTCGCAGAGTATGCCGGTGTCTCTTATCAGACCGTTTCCCGC
GTGGTGAACCAGGCCAGCCACGTTTCTGCGAAAACGCGGGAAAAAGTGGAAGCGGCGATGGCGGAGCTGA
ATTACATTCCCAACCGCGTGGCACAACAACTGGCGGGCAAACAGTCGTTGCTGATTGGCGTTGCCACCTC
CAGTCTGGCCCTGCACGCGCCGTCGCAAATTGTCGCGGCGATTAAATCTCGCGCCGATCAACTGGGTGCC
AGCGTGGTGGTGTCGATGGTAGAACGAAGCGGCGTCGAAGCCTGTAAAGCGGCGGTGCACAATCTTCTCG
CGCAACGCGTCAGTGGGCTGATCATTAACTATCCGCTGGATGACCAGGATGCCATTGCTGTGGAAGCTGC
CTGCACTAATGTTCCGGCGTTATTTCTTGATGTCTCTGACCAGACACCCATCAACAGTATTATTTTCTCC
CATGAAGACGGTACGCGACTGGGCGTGGAGCATCTGGTCGCATTGGGTCACCAGCAAATCGCGCTGTTAG
CGGGCCCATTAAGTTCTGTCTCGGCGCGTCTGCGTCTGGCTGGCTGGCATAAATATCTCACTCGCAATCA
AATTCAGCCGATAGCGGAACGGGAAGGCGACTGGAGTGCCATGTCCGGTTTTCAACAAACCATGCAAATG
CTGAATGAGGGCATCGTTCCCACTGCGATGCTGGTTGCCAACGATCAGATGGCGCTGGGCGCAATGCGCG
CCATTACCGAGTCCGGGCTGCGCGTTGGTGCGGATATCTCGGTAGTGGGATACGACGATACCGAAGACAG
CTCATGTTATATCCCGCCGTTAACCACCATCAAACAGGATTTTCGCCTGCTGGGGCAAACCAGCGTGGAC
CGCTTGCTGCAACTCTCTCAGGGCCAGGCGGTGAAGGGCAATCAGCTGTTGCCCGTCTCACTGGTGAAAA
GAAAAACCACGCTAGCGCCCAATACGCAAACCGCCTCTCCCCGCGCGTTGGCCGATTCATTAATGCAGCT
GGCACGACAGGTTTCCCGACTGGAAAGCGGGCAGTGAGCGCAACGCAATTAATGTAAGTTAGCTCACTCA
TTAGGCACCCCAGGCTTTACACTTTATGCTTCCGGCTCGTATGTTGTGTGGAATTGTGAGCGGATAACAA
TTTCACACAGGAAACAGCTATGACCATGATTACGGATTCACTGGCCGTCGTTTTACAACGTCGTGACTGG
GAAAACCCTGGCGTTACCCAACTTAATCGCCTTGCAGCACATCCCCCTTTCGCCAGCTGGCGTAATAGCG
AAGAGGCCCGCACCGATCGCCCTTCCCAACAGTTGCGCAGCCTGAATGGCGAATGGCGCTTTGCCTGGTT
TCCGGCACCAGAAGCGGTGCCGGAAAGCTGGCTGGAGTGCGATCTTCCTGAGGCCGATACTGTCGTCGTC
CCCTCAAACTGGCAGATGCACGGTTACGATGCGCCCATCTACACCAACGTGACCTATCCCATTACGGTCA
ATCCGCCGTTTGTTCCCACGGAGAATCCGACGGGTTGTTACTCGCTCACATTTAATGTTGATGAAAGCTG
GCTACAGGAAGGCCAGACGCGAATTATTTTTGATGGCGTTGGAATTAGCTTATCGACTGCACGGTGCACC
AATGCTTCTGGCGTCAGGCAGCCATCGGAAGCTGTGGTATGGCTGTGCAGGTCGTAAATCACTGCATAAT
TCGTGTCGCTCAAGGCGCACTCCCGTTCTGGATAATGTTTTTTGCGCCGACATCATAACGGTTCTGGCAA
ATATTCTGAAATGAGCTGTTGACAATTAATCATCGGCTCGTATAATGTGTGGAA
Features (pLannotate 1.2.2; 18 found; start..end, strand, type, name):
      1..17      +  protein_bind   lac operator: The lac repressor binds to the lac operator to inhibit transcription in E. coli. This inhibition can be relieved by adding lactose or isopropyl-β-D-thiogalactopyranoside (IPTG). lac repressor encoded by lacI
     40..693     +  CDS            GST26_SCHJA: Experimental evidence at protein level: Swiss-Prot protein existence level 1. GST isoenzymes appear to play a central role in the parasite detoxification system. Other functions are also suspected including a role in increasing the solubility of haematin in the parasite gut. From Schistosoma japonicum (Blood fluke).
    745..1818    +  CDS            RNF146: RN146_HUMAN - Experimental evidence at protein level: Swiss-Prot protein existence level 1. E3 ubiquitin-protein ligase that specifically binds poly-ADP- ribosylated (PARsylated) proteins and mediates their ubiquitination and subsequent degradation. May regulate many important biological processes, such as cell survival and DNA damage response. Acts as an activator of the Wnt signaling pathway by mediating the ubiquitination of PARsylated AXIN1 and AXIN2, 2 key components of the beta-catenin destruction complex. Acts in cooperation with tankyrase proteins (TNKS and TNKS2), which mediate PARsyl
   1819..1836    +  CDS            9xHis (fragment): 9xHis affinity tag
   1873..1912    +  CDS            rop (fragment): Rop protein, which maintains plasmids at low copy number; rop
   2014..2054    +  misc_feature   bom (fragment): basis of mobility region from pBR322
   2159..2263    +  promoter       AmpR promoter: bla
   2264..3124    +  CDS            AmpR: β-lactamase; bla; confers resistance to ampicillin, carbenicillin, and related antibiotics
   3295..3883    +  rep_origin     ori: high-copy-number ColE1/pMB1/pBR322/pUC origin of replication
   4069..4120    -  misc_feature   bom (fragment): basis of mobility region from pBR322
   4127..4204    +  promoter       lacI promoter: lacI
   4205..5287    +  CDS            lacI: lac repressor; lacI; The lac repressor binds to the lac operator to inhibit transcription in E. coli. This inhibition can be relieved by adding lactose or isopropyl-β-D-thiogalactopyranoside (IPTG).
   5300..5321    +  protein_bind   CAP binding site: CAP binding activates transcription in the presence of cAMP. E. coli catabolite activator protein
   5336..5366    +  promoter       lac promoter: promoter for the E. coli lac operon
   5374..5390    +  protein_bind   lac operator: The lac repressor binds to the lac operator to inhibit transcription in E. coli. This inhibition can be relieved by adding lactose or isopropyl-β-D-thiogalactopyranoside (IPTG). lac repressor encoded by lacI
   5410..5583    +  CDS            lacZα: LacZα fragment of β-galactosidase; lacZ fragment
   5847..5963    -  CDS            yciV (fragment): RNAAM_ECOLI - Also known as trpH From Escherichia coli (strain K12).
   6039..6067    +  promoter       tac promoter: strong E. coli promoter; hybrid between the trp and lac UV5 promoters
