[The description below was written by a language model from this plasmid's Addgene catalogue record and pLannotate feature annotations shown in this document.]
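Description:
pGEX6P-2-human RNF146 full length is a bacterial expression plasmid built on the pGEX-6P2 backbone for producing full-length human RNF146 in E. coli. It replicates from a ColE1/pMB1-type origin and is selected with ampicillin through the β-lactamase (AmpR) gene and its own promoter. Small rop and bom fragments, a lacZα segment with its lac promoter, CAP site and operator, and a short yciV fragment are backbone remnants with no evident role in expression.

The expression cassette spans the numbering origin of the circular 6,074 nt sequence. A tac promoter, a strong trp/lac hybrid, sits just before position 1 and is followed by a lac operator. It drives an open reading frame that begins with Schistosoma japonicum glutathione S-transferase (GST). After a short linker comes the RNF146 coding sequence, and a short histidine tag (annotated as a fragment of a 9xHis tag, about six residues long) lies directly downstream of it. In the pGEX-6P series the region between GST and the insert normally carries a PreScission protease cleavage site, but the feature table does not annotate one here. A plasmid-borne lacI gene with its own promoter supplies lac repressor, so transcription stays repressed until it is induced with IPTG.

RNF146 is an E3 ubiquitin ligase that recognises poly(ADP-ribosyl)ated proteins. It works with tankyrases to target substrates such as AXIN1 and AXIN2 for degradation. The GST and His tags allow affinity purification of the recombinant protein. This fits the associated study of how a poly(ADP-ribosyl)ation signal allosterically activates the ligase.
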