Addgene plasmid #132610: pGEX6P-2-human RNF146 full length
Purpose: expresses human RNF146 full length in E. coli
Depositing lab: Wenqing Xu. Depositing organization: University of Washington. Publication: Allosteric activation of the RNF146 ubiquitin ligase by a poly(ADP-ribosyl)ation signal. DaRosa PA, Wang Z, Jiang X, Pruneda JN, Cong F, Klevit RE, Xu W. Nature. 2015 Jan 8;517(7533):223-6. doi: 10.1038/nature13826. Epub 2014 Oct 19. PubMed 25327252.
Backbone
  Vector backbone: pGEX-6P2
  Vector type: Bacterial Expression
Growth in bacteria
  Bacterial resistance: Ampicillin, 100 μg/mL
  Growth temperature: 37°C
  Growth strain: DH5alpha
  Copy number: Unknown
Gene/Insert
  Gene/Insert name: RNF146
  Species: H. sapiens (human)
  Entrez Gene: RNF146
Terms and licenses: Academic/Nonprofit Terms; Industry Terms: Not Available to Industry
How to cite: pGEX6P-2-human RNF146 full length was a gift from Wenqing Xu (Addgene plasmid # 132610 ; http://n2t.net/addgene:132610 ; RRID:Addgene_132610)
